>Addgene plasmid #70607 | R777-E323 Hs.SPRED2 | depositor full sequence | sequence record 126056 | Full Sequence
TTAACGCTAGCATGGATGTTTTCCCAGTCACGACGTTGTAAAACGACGGCCAGTCTTAAAATTCGAGCTC
GGTCCGAGGATCCGAAATAATGATTTTATTTTGACTGATAGTGACCTGTTCGTTGCAACAAATTGATAAG
CAATGCTTTTTTATAATGCCAACTTTGTACAAAAAAGTTGGCACCATGACCGAAGAAACACACCCAGACG
ATGACAGCTATATTGTGCGTGTCAAGGCTGTGGTTATGACCAGAGATGACTCCAGCGGGGGATGGTTCCC
ACAGGAAGGAGGCGGGATCAGTCGCGTCGGGGTCTGTAAGGTCATGCACCCCGAAGGCAATGGACGAAGC
GGCTTTCTCATCCATGGTGAACGACAGAAAGACAAACTGGTGGTATTGGAATGCTATGTAAGAAAGGACT
TGGTCTACACCAAAGCCAATCCAACGTTTCATCACTGGAAGGTCGATAATAGGAAGTTTGGACTTACTTT
CCAAAGCCCTGCTGATGCCCGAGCCTTTGACAGGGGAGTAAGGAAAGCAATCGAAGACCTTATAGAAGGT
TCAACAACGTCATCTTCCACCATCCATAATGAAGCTGAGCTTGGCGATGATGACGTTTTTACAACAGCTA
CAGACAGTTCTTCTAATTCCTCTCAGAAGAGAGAGCAACCTACTCGGACAATCTCCTCTCCCACATCCTG
TGAGCACCGGAGGATTTATACCCTGGGCCACCTCCACGACTCATACCCCACAGACCACTATCACCTCGAT
CAGCCGATGCCAAGGCCCTACCGCCAGGTGAGCTTCCCGGACGACGACGAGGAGATCGTGCGCATCAACC
CCCGGGAGAAGATCTGGATGACGGGGTACGAGGATTACCGGCACGCACCCGTCAGGGGCAAGTACCCGGA
CCCCTCGGAGGACGCGGACTCCTCCTACGTGCGCTTCGCCAAGGGCGAGGTCCCCAAGCATGACTACAAC
TACCCCTACGTGGACTCCTCAGACTTTGGCCTAGGCGAGGACCCCAAAGGCCGCGGGGGCAGCGTGATCA
AGACGCAGCCCTCCCGGGGCAAGTCGCGGCGGCGGAAGGAGGACGGAGAGCGCTCGCGGTGCGTGTACTG
CAGGGACATGTTCAACCACGAGGAGAACCGCCGGGGCCACTGCCAGGACGCGCCCGACTCCGTGAGAACT
TGCATCCGCCGGGTGAGCTGCATGTGGTGCGCGGACAGCATGCTCTATCACTGTATGTCGGACCCCGAGG
GAGACTATACAGACCCTTGCTCGTGCGATACTAGCGACGAGAAGTTTTGCCTCCGGTGGATGGCTCTTAT
TGCCTTGTCTTTCCTGGCCCCCTGTATGTGCTGTTACCTGCCCCTTCGGGCCTGCTACCACTGCGGAGTG
ATGTGCAGGTGCTGTGGCGGGAAGCACAAAGCGGCCGCGTAATCAACTTTCTTGTACAAAGTTGGCATTA
TAGGAAAGCATTGCTTATCAATTTGTTGCAACGAACAGGTCACTATCAGTCAAAATAAAATCATTATTTG
CATGCAAGCTTAGATCCTCTAGACCAGCCAGGACAGAAATGCCTCGACTTCGCTGCTACCCAAGGTTGCC
GGGTGACGCACACCGTGGAAACGGATGAAGGCACGAACCCAGTGGACATAAGCCTGTTCGGTTCGTAAGC
TGTAATGCAAGTAGCGTATGCGCTCACGCAACTGGTCCAGAACCTTGACCGAACGCAGCGGTGGTAACGG
CGCAGTGGCGGTTTTCATGGCTTGTTATGACTGTTTTTTTGGGGTACAGTCTATGCCTCGGGCATCCAAG
CAGCAAGCGCGTTACGCCGTGGGTCGATGTTTGATGTTATGGAGCAGCAACGATGTTACGCAGCAGGGCA
GTCGCCCTAAAACAAAGTTAAACATTATGAGGGAAGCGGTGATCGCCGAAGTATCGACTCAACTATCAGA
GGTAGTTGGCGTCATCGAGCGCCATCTCGAACCGACGTTGCTGGCCGTACATTTGTACGGCTCCGCAGTG
GATGGCGGCCTGAAGCCACACAGTGATATTGATTTGCTGGTTACGGTGACCGTAAGGCTTGATGAAACAA
CGCGGCGAGCTTTGATCAACGACCTTTTGGAAACTTCGGCTTCCCCTGGAGAGAGCGAGATTCTCCGCGC
TGTAGAAGTCACCATTGTTGTGCACGACGACATCATTCCGTGGCGTTATCCAGCTAAGCGCGAACTGCAA
TTTGGAGAATGGCAGCGCAATGACATTCTTGCAGGTATCTTCGAGCCAGCCACGATCGACATTGATCTGG
CTATCTTGCTGACAAAAGCAAGAGAACATAGCGTTGCCTTGGTAGGTCCAGCGGCGGAGGAACTCTTTGA
TCCGGTTCCTGAACAGGATCTATTTGAGGCGCTAAATGAAACCTTAACGCTATGGAACTCGCCGCCCGAC
TGGGCTGGCGATGAGCGAAATGTAGTGCTTACGTTGTCCCGCATTTGGTACAGCGCAGTAACCGGCAAAA
TCGCGCCGAAGGATGTCGCTGCCGACTGGGCAATGGAGCGCCTGCCGGCCCAGTATCAGCCCGTCATACT
TGAAGCTAGACAGGCTTATCTTGGACAAGAAGAAGATCGCTTGGCCTCGCGCGCAGATCAGTTGGAAGAA
TTTGTCCACTACGTGAAAGGCGAGATCACCAAGGTAGTCGGCAAATAACCCTCGAGCCACCCATGACCAA
AATCCCTTAACGTGAGTTACGCGTCGTTCCACTGAGCGTCAGACCCCGTAGAAAAGATCAAAGGATCTTC
TTGAGATCCTTTTTTTCTGCGCGTAATCTGCTGCTTGCAAACAAAAAAACCACCGCTACCAGCGGTGGTT
TGTTTGCCGGATCAAGAGCTACCAACTCTTTTTCCGAAGGTAACTGGCTTCAGCAGAGCGCAGATACCAA
ATACTGTCCTTCTAGTGTAGCCGTAGTTAGGCCACCACTTCAAGAACTCTGTAGCACCGCCTACATACCT
CGCTCTGCTAATCCTGTTACCAGTGGCTGCTGCCAGTGGCGATAAGTCGTGTCTTACCGGGTTGGACTCA
AGACGATAGTTACCGGATAAGGCGCAGCGGTCGGGCTGAACGGGGGGTTCGTGCACACAGCCCAGCTTGG
AGCGAACGACCTACACCGAACTGAGATACCTACAGCGTGAGCATTGAGAAAGCGCCACGCTTCCCGAAGG
GAGAAAGGCGGACAGGTATCCGGTAAGCGGCAGGGTCGGAACAGGAGAGCGCACGAGGGAGCTTCCAGGG
GGAAACGCCTGGTATCTTTATAGTCCTGTCGGGTTTCGCCACCTCTGACTTGAGCGTCGATTTTTGTGAT
GCTCGTCAGGGGGGCGGAGCCTATGGAAAAACGCCAGCAACGCGGCCTTTTTACGGTTCCTGGCCTTTTG
CTGGCCTTTTGCTCACATGTTCTTTCCTGCGTTATCCCCTGATTCTGTGGATAACCGTATTACCGCCTTT
GAGTGAGCTGATACCGCTCGCCGCAGCCGAACGACCGAGCGCAGCGAGTCAGTGAGCGAGGAAGCGGAAG
AGCGCCCAATACGCAAACCGCCTCTCCCCGCGCGTTGGCCGATTCATTAATGCAGCTGGCACGACAGGTT
TCCCGACTGGAAAGCGGGCAGTGAGCGCAACGCAATTAATACGCGTACCGCTAGCCAGGAAGAGTTTGTA
GAAACGCAAAAAGGCCATCCGTCAGGATGGCCTTCTGCTTAGTTTGATGCCTGGCAGTTTATGGCGGGCG
TCCTGCCCGCCACCCTCCGGGCCGTTGCTTCACAACGTTCAAATCCGCTCCCGGCGGATTTGTCCTACTC
AGGAGAGCGTTCACCGACAAACAACAGATAAAACGAAAGGCCCAGTCTTCCGACTGAGCCTTTCGTTTTA
TTTGATGCCTGGCAGTTCCCTACTCTCGCG
Features (pLannotate 1.2.2; 11 found; start..end, strand, type, name):
     18..54      -  CDS            lacZα (fragment): LacZα fragment of β-galactosidase; lacZ fragment
     85..180     +  protein_bind   attL3: mutant version of attL; recombination site for the Gateway® LR reaction LR Clonase™
    186..1439    +  CDS            SPRED2: SPRE2_HUMAN - Experimental evidence at protein level: Swiss-Prot protein existence level 1. Negatively regulates Ras signaling pathways and downstream activation of MAP kinases (PubMed:15683364). Inhibits fibroblast growth factor (FGF)-induced retinal lens fiber differentiation, probably by inhibiting FGF-mediated phosphorylation of ERK1/2 (By similarity). Inhibits TGFB-induced epithelial-to-mesenchymal transition in lens epithelial cells (By similarity). From Homo sapiens (Human).
   1447..1540    -  protein_bind   attL2 (fragment): mutant version of attL; recombination site for the Gateway® LR reaction LR Clonase™
   1655..1678    +  promoter       Pc promoter (fragment): intI1 (promoter lies within the coding sequence); class 1 integron promoter
   1854..1910    +  CDS            GmR (fragment): gentamycin acetyltransferase; aacC1; confers resistance to gentamycin
   1917..2708    +  CDS            SmR: aminoglycoside adenylyltransferase (Murphy, 1985); aadA; confers resistance to spectinomycin and streptomycin
   2801..3389    +  rep_origin     ori: high-copy-number ColE1/pMB1/pBR322/pUC origin of replication
   3572..3664    +  CDS            lacI (fragment): lac repressor; lacI; The lac repressor binds to the lac operator to inhibit transcription in E. coli. This inhibition can be relieved by adding lactose or isopropyl-β-D-thiogalactopyranoside (IPTG).
   3719..3746    -  terminator     rrnB T2 terminator: transcription terminator T2 from the E. coli rrnB gene
   3878..3921    +  terminator     rrnB T1 terminator: Escherichia coli rrnB; transcription terminator T1 from the E. coli rrnB gene
