[The description below was written by a language model from this plasmid's Addgene catalogue record and pLannotate feature annotations shown in this document.]
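Description:
R777-E323 Hs.SPRED2 is a Gateway entry clone built on the pDonor-255 backbone (about 2.7 kb without insert, 3,950 nt in total) and carries the human SPRED2 open reading frame corresponding to the NM_181784.2 transcript. It is a bacterial cloning and shuttle plasmid rather than an expression vector. It replicates at high copy in E. coli from a ColE1/pUC-type origin and is selected with spectinomycin through an aadA (SmR) aminoglycoside adenylyltransferase gene. A fragment of a class 1 integron Pc promoter and a short gentamicin acetyltransferase remnant lie upstream of the marker. Small lacZα and lacI fragments also appear in the annotation and look like non-functional backbone remnants. The rrnB T1 and T2 terminators in the backbone probably insulate the cloning region from read-through transcription.

The roughly 1.26 kb SPRED2 coding sequence is flanked by two attL recombination sites. The automated annotation labels them attL3 and a partial attL2 in the opposite orientation, although that tool's calls for attL variants may not be exact. No promoter drives the insert in this plasmid, so expression depends on an LR Clonase reaction that moves the ORF into a destination vector supplying its own promoter and regulatory elements. The ORF keeps its stop codon, which makes the clone suitable for native, untagged expression or for N-terminal fusions but not for C-terminal tags. SPRED2 encodes a negative regulator of Ras signalling and downstream MAP kinase activation. The clone therefore serves as a starting template for building expression constructs to study Ras/ERK pathway regulation.
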