Addgene plasmid #70607: R777-E323 Hs.SPRED2
Purpose: Gateway ORF clone of human SPRED2 [NM_181784.2] with stop codon (for native or N-terminal fusions)
Depositing lab: Dominic Esposito. Depositing organization: National Cancer Institute (NCI).
Backbone
  Vector backbone: pDonor-255
  Backbone size w/o insert (bp): 2693
  Vector type: Gateway Entry Clone
Growth in bacteria
  Bacterial resistance: Spectinomycin, 50 μg/mL
  Growth temperature: 37°C
  Growth strain: DH10B
  Copy number: High Copy
Gene/Insert
  Gene/Insert name: SPRED2
  Species: H. sapiens (human)
  Insert size (bp): 1257
  GenBank ID: NM_181784.2
  Entrez Gene: SPRED2 (a.k.a. Spred-2)
  Cloning method: Gateway Cloning
  Sequencing primers: 5′ M13F 23-mer (5'-CCCAGTCACGACGTTGTAAAACG); 3′ attLR 23-mer (5'-TAACATCAGAGATTTTGAGACAC)
Terms and licenses: Academic/Nonprofit Terms; Industry Terms: Not Available to Industry
How to cite: R777-E323 Hs.SPRED2 was a gift from Dominic Esposito (Addgene plasmid # 70607 ; http://n2t.net/addgene:70607 ; RRID:Addgene_70607)
