>Addgene plasmid #70607 | R777-E323 Hs.SPRED2 | addgene partial sequence | sequence record 132056 | pCR8_R1 5'-cgaaccgaacaggcttatgt-3'
GGTGTGCGTCACCCGGCAACCTTGGGTAGCAGCGAAGTCGAGGCATTTCTGTCCTGGCTGGTCTAGAGGA
TCTAAGCTTGCATGCAAATAATGATTTTATTTTGACTGATAGTGACCTGTTCGTTGCAACAAATTGATAA
GCAATGCTTTCCTATAATGCCAACTTTGTACAAGAAAGTTGATTACGCGGCCGCTTTGTGCTTCCCGCCA
CAGCACCTGCACATCACTCCGCAGTGGTAGCAGGCCCGAAGGGGCAGGTAACAGCACATACAGGGGGCCA
GGAAAGACAAGGCAATAAGAGCCATCCACCGGAGGCAAAACTTCTCGTCGCTAGTATCGCACGAGCAAGG
GTCTGTATAGTCTCCCTCGGGGTCCGACATACAGTGATAGAGCATGCTGTCCGCGCACCACATGCAGCTC
ACCCGGCGGATGCAAGTTCTCACGGAGTCGGGCGCGTCCTGGCAGTGGCCCCGGCGGTTCTCCTCGTGGT
TGAACATGTCCCTGCAGTACACGCACCGCGAGCGCTCTCCGTCCTCCTTCCGCCGCCGCGACTTGCCCCG
GGAGGGCTGCGTCTTGATCACGCTGCCCCCGCGGCCTTTGGGGTCCTCGCCTAGGCCAAAGTCTGAGGAG
TCCACGTAGGGGTAGTTGTAGTCATGCTTGGGGACCTCGCCCTTGGCGAAGCGCACGTAGGAGGAGTCCG
CGTCCTCCGAGGGGTCCGGGTACTTGCCCCTGACGGGTGCGTGCCGGTAATCCTCGTACCCCGTCATCCA
GATCTTCTCCCGGGGGTTGATGCGCACGATCTCCTCGTCGTCGTCCGGGAAGCTCACCTGGCGGTAGGGC
CTTGGCATCGGCTGATCGAGGTGATAGTGGTCTGTGGGGTATGAGTCGTGGAGGTGGCCCAGGGTATAAA
TCCTCCGGTGCTCACAGGATGTGGGAGAGGAGATTGTCCGAGTAGGTTGCTCTCTCTTCTGAGAGGAATT
AGAAGAACTGTCTGTAGCTGTTGTAAAAACGTCATCATCGCCAAGCTCAGCTTCATTATGGATGGTGGAA
GATGACGTTGTTGAACCTTCTATAAGGTCTTCGATTGCTTTCCTTACTCCCCTGT
